>Addgene plasmid #70723 | pBetI-BCD7-Citrine P69U18C68T11 v40-1 (532) | depositor full sequence | sequence record 126614 | pBetI-BCD7-Citrine P69U18C68T11 v40-1 (532) sequence 4537 bps
GACGTCGGTGCCTAATGAGTGAGCTAACTTACATTAATTGCGTTGCGCTCACTGCCCGCTTTCCAGTCGG
GAAACCTGAAGACAACCACGCATTGCTGTTCGATTCGTTACCAATTGACAATTGATTGGACGTTCAATAT
AATGCTAGCTACTAGAGAAGCGGGCCCAAGTTCACTTAAAAAGGAGATCAACAATGAAAGCAATTTTCGT
ACTGAAACATCTTAATCATGCTGGGGAGGGTTTCTAATGTCTAAAGGTGAAGAATTATTCACTGGTGTTG
TCCCAATTTTGGTTGAATTAGATGGTGATGTTAATGGTCACAAATTTTCTGTCTCCGGTGAAGGTGAAGG
TGATGCTACTTACGGTAAATTGACCTTAAAATTTATTTGTACTACTGGTAAATTGCCAGTTCCATGGCCA
ACCTTAGTCACTACTTTAGGTTATGGTTTGATGTGTTTTGCTAGATACCCAGATCATATGAAACAACATG
ACTTTTTCAAGTCTGCCATGCCAGAAGGTTATGTTCAAGAAAGAACTATTTTTTTCAAAGATGACGGTAA
CTACAAGACCAGAGCTGAAGTCAAGTTTGAAGGTGATACCTTAGTTAATAGAATCGAATTAAAAGGTATT
GATTTTAAAGAAGATGGTAACATTTTAGGTCACAAATTGGAATACAACTATAACTCTCACAATGTTTACA
TCATGGCTGACAAACAAAAGAATGGTATCAAAGTTAACTTCAAAATTAGACACAACATTGAAGATGGTTC
TGTTCAATTAGCTGACCATTATCAACAAAATACTCCAATTGGTGATGGTCCAGTCTTGTTACCAGACAAC
CATTACTTATCCTATCAATCTAGATTATCCAAAGATCCAAACGAAAAGAGAGATCACATGGTCTTGTTAG
AATTTGTTACTGCTGCTGGTATTACCCATGGTATGGATGAATTGTACAAATGATGAACTCAAAGCCCGCC
GAAAGGCGGGCTTTTCTGTCCTTGAGAGTCGGGCATTGTCTTCTAAGGATCCAAACTCGAGTAAGGATCT
CCAGGCATCAAATAAAACGAAAGGCTCAGTCGAAAGACTGGGCCTTTCGTTTTATCTGTTGTTTGTCGGT
GAACGCTCTCTACTAGAGTCACACTGGCTCACCTTCGGGTGGGCCTTTCTGCGTTTATACCTAGGGTACG
GGTTTTGCTGCCCGCAAACGGGCTGTTCTGGTGTTGCTAGTTTGTTATCAGAATCGCAGATCCGGCTTCA
GCCGGTTTGCCGGCTGAAAGCGCTATTTCTTCCAGAATTGCCATGATTTTTTCCCCACGGGAGGCGTCAC
TGGCTCCCGTGTTGTCGGCAGCTTTGATTCGATAAGCAGCATCGCCTGTTTCAGGCTGTCTATGTGTGAC
TGTTGAGCTGTAACAAGTTGTCTCAGGTGTTCAATTTCATGTTCTAGTTGCTTTGTTTTACTGGTTTCAC
CTGTTCTATTAGGTGTTACATGCTGTTCATCTGTTACATTGTCGATCTGTTCATGGTGAACAGCTTTGAA
TGCACCAAAAACTCGTAAAAGCTCTGATGTATCTATCTTTTTTACACCGTTTTCATCTGTGCATATGGAC
AGTTTTCCCTTTGATATGTAACGGTGAACAGTTGTTCTACTTTTGTTTGTTAGTCTTGATGCTTCACTGA
TAGATACAAGAGCCATAAGAACCTCAGATCCTTCCGTATTTAGCCAGTATGTTCTCTAGTGTGGTTCGTT
GTTTTTGCGTGAGCCATGAGAACGAACCATTGAGATCATACTTACTTTGCATGTCACTCAAAAATTTTGC
CTCAAAACTGGTGAGCTGAATTTTTGCAGTTAAAGCATCGTGTAGTGTTTTTCTTAGTCCGTTATGTAGG
TAGGAATCTGATGTAATGGTTGTTGGTATTTTGTCACCATTCATTTTTATCTGGTTGTTCTCAAGTTCGG
TTACGAGATCCATTTGTCTATCTAGTTCAACTTGGAAAATCAACGTATCAGTCGGGCGGCCTCGCTTATC
AACCACCAATTTCATATTGCTGTAAGTGTTTAAATCTTTACTTATTGGTTTCAAAACCCATTGGTTAAGC
CTTTTAAACTCATGGTAGTTATTTTCAAGCATTAACATGAACTTAAATTCATCAAGGCTAATCTCTATAT
TTGCCTTGTGAGTTTTCTTTTGTGTTAGTTCTTTTAATAACCACTCATAAATCCTCATAGAGTATTTGTT
TTCAAAAGACTTAACATGTTCCAGATTATATTTTATGAATTTTTTTAACTGGAAAAGATAAGGCAATATC
TCTTCACTAAAAACTAATTCTAATTTTTCGCTTGAGAACTTGGCATAGTTTGTCCACTGGAAAATCTCAA
AGCCTTTAACCAAAGGATTCCTGATTTCCACAGTTCTCGTCATCAGCTCTCTGGTTGCTTTAGCTAATAC
ACCATAAGCATTTTCCCTACTGATGTTCATCATCTGAGCGTATTGGTTATAAGTGAACGATACCGTCCGT
TCTTTCCTTGTAGGGTTTTCAATCGTGGGGTTGAGTAGTGCCACACAGCATAAAATTAGCTTGGTTTCAT
GCTCCGTTAAGTCATAGCGACTAATCGCTAGTTCATTTGCTTTGAAAACAACTAATTCAGACATACATCT
CAATTGGTCTAGGTGATTTTAATCACTATACCAATTGAGATGGGCTAGTCAATGATAATTACTAGTCCTT
TTCCCGGGTGATCTGGGTATCTGTAAATTCTGCTAGACCTTTGCTGGAAAACTTGTAAATTCTGCTAGAC
CCTCTGTAAATTCCGCTAGACCTTTGTGTGTTTTTTTTGTTTATATTCAAGTGGTTATAATTTATAGAAT
AAAGAAAGAATAAAAAAAGATAAAAAGAATAGATCCCAGCCCTGTGTATAACTCACTACTTTAGTCAGTT
CCGCAGTATTACAAAAGGATGTCGCAAACGCTGTTTGCTCCTCTACAAAACAGACCTTAAAACCCTAAAG
GCTTAAGTAGCACCCTCGCAAGCTCGGGCAAATCGCTGAATATTCCTTTTGTCTCCGACCATCAGGCACC
TGAGTCGCTGTCTTTTTCGTGACATTCAGTTCGCTGCGCTCACGGCTCTGGCAGTGAATGGGGGTAAATG
GCACTACAGGCGCCTTTTATGGATTCATGCAAGGAAACTACCCATAATACAAGAAAAGCCCGTCACGGGC
TTCTCAGGGCGTTTTATGGCGGGTCTGCTATGTGGTGCTATCTGACTTTTTGCTGTTCAGCAGTTCCTGC
CCTCTGATTTTCCAGTCTGACCACTTCGGATTATCCCGTGACAGGTCATTCAGACTGGCTAATGCACCCA
GTAAGGCAGCGGTATCATCAACAGGCTTACCCGTCTTACTGTCCCTAGTGCTTGGATTCTCACCAATAAA
AAACGCCCGGCGGCAACCGAGCGTTCTGAACAAATCCAGATGGAGTTCTGAGGTCATTACTGGATCTATC
AACAGGAGTCCAAGCGAGCTCTCGAACCCCAGAGTCCCGCTTACCAATGCTTAATCAGTGAGGCACCTAT
CTCAGCGATCTGTCTATTTCGTTCATCCATAGTTGCCTGACTCCCCGTCGTGTAGATAACTACGATACGG
GAGGGCTTACCATCTGGCCCCAGTGCTGCAATGATACCGCGTGACCCACGCTCACCGGCTCCAGATTTAT
CAGCAATAAACCAGCCAGCCGGAAGGGCCGAGCGCAGAAGTGGTCCTGCAACTTTATCCGCCTCCATCCA
GTCTATTAATTGTTGCCGGGAAGCTAGAGTAAGTAGTTCGCCAGTTAATAGTTTGCGCAACGTTGTTGCC
ATTGCTACAGGCATCGTGGTGTCACGCTCGTCGTTTGGTATGGCTTCATTCAGCTCCGGTTCCCAACGAT
CAAGGCGAGTTGCATGATCCCCCATGTTGTGCAAAAAAGCGGTTAGCTCCTTCGGTCCTCCGATCGTTGT
CAGAAGTAAGTTGGCCGCAGTGTTATCACTCATGGTTATGGCAGCACTGCATAATTCTCTTACTGTCATG
CCATCCGTAAGATGCTTTTCTGTGACTGGTGAGTACTCAACCAAGTCATTCTGAGAATAGTGTATGCGGC
GACCGAGTTGCTCTTGCCCGGCGTCAACACGGGATAATACCGCGCCACATAGCAGAACTTTAAAAGTGCT
CATCATTGGAAAACGTTCTTCGGGGCGAAAACTCTCAAGGATCTTACCGCTGTTGAGATCCAGTTCGATG
TAACCCACTCGTGCACCCAACTGATCTTCAGCATCTTTTACTTTCACCAGCGTTTCTGGGTGAGCAAAAA
CAGGAAGGCAAAATGCCGCAAAAAAGGGAATAAGGGCGACACGGAAATGTTGAATACTCATGCGAAACGA
TCCTCATCCTGTCTCTTGATCAGATCATGATCCCCTGCGCCATCAGATCCTTGGCGGCAAGAAAGCCATC
CAGTTTACTTTGCAGGGCTTCCCAACCTTACCAGAGGGCGCCCCAGCTGGCAATTCC
Features (pLannotate 1.2.2; 9 found; start..end, strand, type, name):
     15..36      -  protein_bind   CAP binding site: CAP binding activates transcription in the presence of cAMP. E. coli catabolite activator protein
    247..960     +  CDS            10B: 10B is a fluorescent protein published in 1996, derived from Aequorea victoria.
   1059..1130    +  terminator     rrnB T1 terminator: transcription terminator T1 from the E. coli rrnB gene
   1146..1173    +  terminator     T7Te terminator: phage T7 early transcription terminator
   1704..2654    -  CDS            Rep101: RepA protein needed for replication with the pSC101 origin; rep101
   2702..2924    -  rep_origin     pSC101 ori: low-copy replication origin that requires the Rep101 protein
   3416..3510    -  terminator     lambda t0 terminator: transcription terminator from phage lambda
   3541..4401    -  CDS            AmpR: β-lactamase; bla; confers resistance to ampicillin, carbenicillin, and related antibiotics
   4433..4537    -  CDS            tnpA (fragment): TN5P_ECOLX - Also known as tnp. Experimental evidence at protein level: Swiss-Prot protein existence level 1. Mediates transposition of transposon Tn5 by a 'cut and paste' mechanism. First, the monomeric transposase binds the 19 bp inverted DNA repeats flanking the transposon. Then, dimerization of the DNA- bound transposase creates a synaptic DNA complex. After nicking of the first DNA strand, excision of the transposon proceeds through a series of intermediates. The transposase then mediates the insertion of the transposon at a new site by strand transfer. The activity of the wild- type tran
