[The description below was written by a language model from this plasmid's Addgene catalogue record and pLannotate feature annotations shown in this document.]
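Description:
pBetI-BCD7-Citrine P69U18C68T11 v40-1 (532) is a 4,537 bp low-copy bacterial reporter plasmid for E. coli and E. coli-derived cell-free expression systems. No named backbone is recorded. The feature table shows that it replicates from the pSC101 origin with its required Rep101 (RepA) initiator protein, which fits the catalogued low copy number. Selection is by ampicillin through a β-lactamase (AmpR) gene followed by a lambda t0 terminator. A short fragment annotated as Tn5 transposase (tnpA) lies at the end of the record next to AmpR; it is probably a backbone remnant or an incidental similarity match and has no evident functional role.

The payload is the yellow fluorescent protein Citrine. The automated annotation labels this 714 bp coding sequence "10B", an early Aequorea victoria GFP-derived yellow variant closely related to Citrine. Transcription is stopped downstream by tandem rrnB T1 and T7Te terminators. The promoter and translation initiation region are not annotated. The plasmid name suggests a BetI-repressible promoter driving Citrine through a BCD7 bicistronic design element, a standardized translation initiation cassette intended to give predictable expression, but this reading rests on the name alone. A CAP binding site is annotated upstream on the opposite strand, and its relevance is unclear.

The stated purpose is a Citrine reporter for transfer functions, meaning measurement of how promoter output varies with repressor level. This matches the associated work on cell-free prototyping and forward engineering of genetic ring oscillators, where repressor–promoter pairs were characterized before being assembled into circuits.
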