Addgene plasmid #70723: pBetI-BCD7-Citrine P69U18C68T11 v40-1 (532)
Purpose: Citrine reporter for transfer fxns
Depositing lab: Richard Murray. Depositing organization: California Institute of Technology. Publication: Rapid cell-free forward engineering of novel genetic ring oscillators. Niederholtmeyer H, Sun ZZ, Hori Y, Yeung E, Verpoorte A, Murray RM, Maerkl SJ. Elife. 2015 Oct 2;4. doi: 10.7554/eLife.09771. PubMed 26430766.
Backbone
  Vector backbone: n/a
Growth in bacteria
  Bacterial resistance: Ampicillin, 100 μg/mL
  Growth temperature: 37°C
  Growth strain: DH5alpha
  Copy number: Low Copy
Gene/Insert
  Gene/Insert name: Citrine
Terms and licenses: Academic/Nonprofit Terms; Industry Terms: Not Available to Industry
How to cite: pBetI-BCD7-Citrine P69U18C68T11 v40-1 (532) was a gift from Richard Murray (Addgene plasmid # 70723 ; http://n2t.net/addgene:70723 ; RRID:Addgene_70723)
