>Addgene plasmid #70723 | pBetI-BCD7-Citrine P69U18C68T11 v40-1 (532) | addgene partial sequence | sequence record 136445 | yGFP-R 5'-GCATCACCTTCACCTTCACC-3'
TTCAACCAAAATTGGGACAACACCAGTGAATAATTCTTCACCTTTAGACATTAGAAACCCTCCCCAGCAT
GATTAAGATGTTTCAGTACGAAAATTGCTTTCATTGTTGATCTCCTTTTTAAGTGAACTTGGGCCCGCTT
CTCTAGTAGCTAGCATTATATTGAACGTCCAATCAATTGTCAATTGGTAACGAATCGAACAGCAATGCGT
GGTTGTCTTCAGGTTTCCCGACTGGAAAGCGGGCAGTGAGCGCAACGCAATTAATGTAAGTTAGCTCACT
CATTAGGCACCGACGTCGGAATTGCCAGCTGGGGCGCCCTCTGGTAAGGTTGGGAAGCCCTGCAAAGTAA
ACTGGATGGCTTTCTTGCCGCCAAGGATCTGATGGCGCAGGGGATCATGATCTGATCAAGAGACAGGATG
AGGATCGTTTCGCATGAGTATTCAACATTTCCGTGTCGCCCTTATTCCCTTTTTTGCGGCATTTTGCCTT
CCTGTTTTTGCTCACCCAGAAACGCTGGTGAAAGTAAAAGATGCTGAAGATCAGTTGGGTGCACGAGTGG
GTTACATCGAACTGGATCTCAACAGCGGTAAGATCCTTGAGAGTTTTCGCCCCGAAGAACGTTTTCCAAT
GATGAGCACTTTTAAAGTTCTGCTATGTGGCGCGGTATTATCCCGTGTTGACGCCGGGCAAGAGCAACTC
GGTCGCCGCATACACTA
