>Addgene plasmid #70723 | pBetI-BCD7-Citrine P69U18C68T11 v40-1 (532) | addgene partial sequence | sequence record 136447 | pBbA5c-3 5'-CGTTTTATTTGATGCCTGG-3'
CCCGACTCTCAAGGACAGAAAAGCCCGCCTTTCGGCGGGCTTTGAGTTCATCATTTGTACAATTCATCCA
TACCATGGGTAATACCAGCAGCAGTAACAAATTCTAACAAGACCATGTGATCTCTCTTTTCGTTTGGATC
TTTGGATAATCTAGATTGATAGGATAAGTAATGGTTGTCTGGTAACAAGACTGGACCATCACCAATTGGA
GTATTTTGTTGATAATGGTCAGCTAATTGAACAGAACCATCTTCAATGTTGTGTCTAATTTTGAAGTTAA
CTTTGATACCATTCTTTTGTTTGTCAGCCATGATGTAAACATTGTGAGAGTTATAGTTGTATTCCAATTT
GTGACCTAAAATGTTACCATCTTCTTTAAAATCAATACCTTTTAATTCGATTCTATTAACTAAGGTATCA
CCTTCAAACTTGACTTCAGCTCTGGTCTTGTAGTTACCGTCATCTTTGAAAAAAATAGTTCTTTCTTGAA
CATAACCTTCTGGCATGGCAGACTTGAAAAAGTCATGTTGTTTCATATGATCTGGGTATCTAGCAAAACA
CATCAAACCATAACCTAAAGTAGTGACTAAGGTTGGCCATGGAACTGGCAATTTACCAGTAGTACAAATA
AATTTTAAGGTCAATTTACCGTAAGTAGCATCACCTTCACCTTCACCGGAGACAGAAAATTTGTGACCAT
TAACATCACCATCTAATTCAACCAAAATTGGGACAACACCAGTGAATAATTCTTCACCTTTAGACATTAG
AAACCCTC
